>Addgene plasmid #163614 | pET28a-His6-ODC-Ctag | addgene full sequence | sequence record 323607 | Addgene NGS Result
TAATACGACTCACTATAGGGGAATTGTGAGCGGATAACAATTCCCCTCTAGAAATAATTTTGTTTAACTT
TAAGAAGGAGATATACCATGGGCAGCAGCCATCATCATCATCATCACAGCAGCGGCAATAACTTTGGCAA
TGAGGAATTTGATTGCCACTTTCTTGATGAGGGGTTTACGGCAAAAGACATTCTTGACCAAAAAATTAAC
GAGGTCTCGTCGTCTGATGACAAAGATGCCTTCTACGTGGCAGATTTGGGCGATATTCTGAAAAAGCACC
TTCGCTGGCTTAAGGCCTTACCTCGCGTAACCCCTTTCTACGCAGTTAAGTGCAACGACTCTAAGGCTAT
TGTGAAGACGTTGGCAGCTACCGGGACAGGGTTTGACTGCGCGAGCAAGACAGAAATCCAACTGGTTCAA
AGTTTAGGCGTCCCACCCGAACGTATTATCTATGCTAATCCGTGTAAGCAGGTCTCGCAGATCAAGTACG
CGGCAAACAATGGAGTCCAAATGATGACATTTGACTCGGAAGTTGAACTTATGAAAGTGGCCCGTGCCCA
TCCCAAAGCCAAACTGGTACTTCGCATCGCAACAGATGATTCAAAGGCCGTTTGTCGCCTTTCTGTGAAA
TTTGGGGCCACGCTTCGTACTAGTCGCCTGCTGTTGGAACGCGCAAAGGAACTGAATATCGACGTCGTTG
GCGTTTCTTTCCACGTCGGGAGTGGTTGTACAGATCCTGAGACTTTCGTCCAGGCTATCAGCGATGCTCG
CTGCGTCTTCGACATGGGGGCCGAGGTAGGATTTTCTATGTACCTTCTTGATATTGGAGGGGGTTTTCCG
GGGTCCGAAGATGTTAAGTTGAAATTCGAGGAAATCACAGGGGTGATCAATCCTGCGTTAGACAAGTACT
TCCCATCAGATTCAGGAGTACGTATCATCGCAGAGCCCGGACGCTACTATGTGGCGTCTGCGTTCACCCT
TGCTGTTAATATCATCGCCAAAAAAATTGTGTTGAAGGAGCAAACGGGGTCCGACGACGAGGATGAAAGC
TCGGAACAGACCTTTATGTACTACGTGAACGACGGCGTGTACGGGTCGTTCAATTGCATCTTGTATGACC
ACGCCCACGTTAAGCCTCTGTTACAAAAGCGCCCTAAGCCTGATGAGAAATACTACTCATCATCAATTTG
GGGGCCGACTTGCGATGGCTTGGATCGCATCGTTGAGCGTTGCGATCTGCCCGAAATGCATGTCGGTGAT
TGGATGCTTTTCGAGAACATGGGCGCCTATACGGTTGCAGCTGCGTCCACGTTTAATGGTTTTCAACGCC
CGACCATTTATTACGTTATGAGCGGACCAGCGTGGCAATTAATGCAACAGTTCCAGAATCCAGATTTCCC
TCCTGAGGTGGAGGAGCAAGACGCTAGCACACTTCCCGTTTCTTGCGCTTGGGAAAGTGGGATGAAACGC
CACCGCGCTGCATGTGCTTCCGCTTCTATTAACGTAGGGAGCGGTGAGCCAGAGGCTTAAGCTTGCTAAC
GCACTCGAGCACCACCACCACCACCACTGAGATCCGGCTGCTAACAAAGCCCGAAAGGAAGCTGAGTTGG
CTGCTGCCACCGCTGAGCAATAACTAGCATAACCCCTTGGGGCCTCTAAACGGGTCTTGAGGGGTTTTTT
GCTGAAAGGAGGAACTATATCCGGATTGGCGAATGGG
[124 nt withheld, positions 1718-1841]
C
[91 nt withheld, positions 1843-1933]
A
[49 nt withheld, positions 1935-1983]
CCTTTGACGTTGGAGTCCACGTTCTTT
[37 nt withheld, positions 2011-2047]
ACCCTATCTCGGTCTATTCTTTTGATTTATAAGGGATTTTGCCGATTTCGGCCTATTGGTTAAAAAATGA
GCTGATTTAACAAAAATTTAACGCGAATTTTAACAAAATATTAACGCTTACAATTTAGGTGGCACTTTTC
GGGGAAATGTGCGCGGAACCCCTATTTGTTTATTTTTCTAAATACATTCAAATATGTATCCGCTCATGAA
TTAATTCTTAGAAAAACTCATCGAGCATCAAATGAAACTGCAATTTATTCATATCAGGATTATCAATACC
ATATTTTTGAAAAAGCCGTTTCTGTAATGAAGGAGAAAACTCACCGAGGCAGTTCCATAGGATGGCAAGA
TCCTGGTATCGGTCTGCGATTCCGACTCGTCCAACATCAATACAACCTATTAATTTCCCCTCGTCAAAAA
TAAGGTTATCAAGTGAGAAATCACCATGAGTGACGACTGAATCCGGTGAGAATGGCAAAAGTTTATGCAT
TTCTTTCCAGACTTGTTCAACAGGCCAGCCATTACGCTCGTCATCAAAATCACTCGCATCAACCAAACCG
TTATTCATTCGTGATTGCGCCTGAGCGAGACGAAATACGCGATCGCTGTTAAAAGGACAATTACAAACAG
GAATCGAATGCAACCGGCGCAGGAACACTGCCAGCGCATCAACAATATTTTCACCTGAATCAGGATATTC
TTCTAATACCTGGAATGCTGTTTTCCCGGGGATCGCAGTGGTGAGTAACCATGCATCATCAGGAGTACGG
ATAAAATGCTTGATGGTCGGAAGAGGCATAAATTCCGTCAGCCAGTTTAGTCTGACCATCTCATCTGTAA
CATCATTGGCAACGCTACCTTTGCCATGTTTCAGAAACAACTCTGGCGCATCGGGCTTCCCATACAATCG
ATAGATTGTCGCACCTGATTGCCCGACATTATCGCGAGCCCATTTATACCCATATAAATCAGCATCCATG
TTGGAATTTAATCGCGGCCTAGAGCAAGACGTTTCCCGTTGAATATGGCTCATAACACCCCTTGTATTAC
TGTTTATGTAAGCAGACAGTTTTATTGTTCATGACCAAAATCCCTTAACGTGAGTTTTCGTTCCACTGAG
CGTCAGACCCCGTAGAAAAGATCAAAGGATCTTCTTGAGATCCTTTTTTTCTGCGCGTAATCTGCTGCTT
GCAAACAAAAAAACCACCGCTACCAGCGGTGGTTTGTTTGCCGGATCAAGAGCTACCAACTCTTTTTCCG
AAGGTAACTGGCTTCAGCAGAGCGCAGATACCAAATACTGTCCTTCTAGTGTAGCCGTAGTTAGGCCACC
ACTTCAAGAACTCTGTAGCACCGCCTACATACCTCGCTCTGCTAATCCTGTTACCAGTGGCTGCTGCCAG
TGGCGATAAGTCGTGTCTTACCGGGTTGGACTCAAGACGATAGTTACCGGATAAGGCGCAGCGGTCGGGC
TGAACGGGGGGTTCGTGCACACAGCCCAGCTTGGAGCGAACGACCTACACCGAACTGAGATACCTACAGC
GTGAGCTATGAGAAAGCGCCACGCTTCCCGAAGGGAGAAAGGCGGACAGGTATCCGGTAAGCGGCAGGGT
CGGAACAGGAGAGCGCACGAGGGAGCTTCCAGGGGGAAACGCCTGGTATCTTTATAGTCCTGTCGGGTTT
CGCCACCTCTGACTTGAGCGTCGATTTTTGTGATGCTCGTCAGGGGGGCGGAGCCTATGGAAAAACGCCA
GCAACGCGGCCTTTTTACGGTTCCTGGCCTTTTGCTGGCCTTTTGCTCACATGTTCTTTCCTGCGTTATC
CCCTGATTCTGTGGATAACCGTATTACCGCCTTTGAGTGAGCTGATACCGCTCGCCGCAGCCGAACGACC
GAGCGCAGCGAGTCAGTGAGCGAGGAAGCGGAAGAGCGCCTGATGCGGTATTTTCTCCTTACGCATCTGT
GCGGTATTTCACACCGCAATGGTGCACTCTCAGTACAATCTGCTCTGATGCCGCATAGTTAAGCCAGTAT
ACACTCCGCTATCGCTACGTGACTGGGTCATGGCTGCGCCCCGACACCCGCCAACACCCGCTGACGCGCC
CTGACGGGCTTGTCTGCTCCCGGCATCCGCTTACAGACAAGCTGTGACCGTCTCCGGGAGCTGCATGTGT
CAGAGGTTTTCACCGTCATCACCGAAACGCGCGAGGCAGCTGCGGTAAAGCTCATCAGCGTGGTCGTGAA
GCGATTCACAGATGTCTGCCTGTTCATCCGCGTCCAGCTCGTTGAGTTTCTCCAGAAGCGTTAATGTCTG
GCTTCTGATAAAGCGGGCCATGTTAAGGGCGGTTTTTTCCTGTTTGGTCACTGATGCCTCCGTGTAAGGG
GGATTTCTGTTCATGGGGGTAATGATACCGATGAAACGAGAGAGGATGCTCACGATACGGGTTACTGATG
ATGAACATGCCCGGTTACTGGAACGTTGTGAGGGTAAACAACTGGCGGTATGGATGCGGCGGGACCAGAG
AAAAATCACTCAGGGTCAATGCCAGCGCTTCGTTAATACAGATGTAGGTGTTCCACAGGGTAGCCAGCAG
CATCCTGCGATGCAGATCCGGAACATAATGGTGCAGGGCGCTGACTTCCGCGTTTCCAGACTTTACGAAA
CACGGAAACCGAAGACCATTCATGTTGTTGCTCAGGTCGCAGACGTTTTGCAGCAGCAGTCGCTTCACGT
TCGCTCGCGTATCGGTGATTCATTCTGCTAACCAGTAAGGCAACCCCGCCAGCCTAGCCGGGTCCTCAAC
GACAGGAGCACGATCATGCGCACCCGTGGGGCCGCCATGCCGGCGATAATGGCCTGCTTCTCGCCGAAAC
GTTTGGTGGCGGGACCAGTGACGAAGGCTTGAGCGAGGGCGTGCAAGATTCCGAATACCGCAAGCGACAG
GCCGATCATCGTCGCGCTCCAGCGAAAGCGGTCCTCGCCGAAAATGACCCAGAGCGCTGCCGGCACCTGT
CCTACGAGTTGCATGATAAAGAAGACAGTCATAAGTGCGGCGACGATAGTCATGCCCCGCGCCCACCGGA
AGGAGCTGACTGGGTTGAAGGCTCTCAAGGGCATCGGTCGAGATCCCGGTGCCTAATGAGTGAGCTAACT
TACATTAATTGCGTTGCGCTCACTGCCCGCTTTCCAGTCGGGAAACCTGTCGTGCCAGCTGCATTAATGA
ATCGGCCAACGCGCGGGGAGAGGCGGTTTGCGTATTGGGCGCCAGGGTGGTTTTTCTTTTCACCAGTGAG
ACGGGCAACAGCTGATTGCCCTTCACCGCCTGGCCCTGAGAGAGTTGCAGCAAGCGGTCCACGCTGGTTT
GCCCCAGCAGGCGAAAATCCTGTTTGATGGTGGTTAACGGCGGGATATAACATGAGCTGTCTTCGGTATC
GTCGTATCCCACTACCGAGATATCCGCACCAACGCGCAGCCCGGACTCGGTAATGGCGCGCATTGCGCCC
AGCGCCATCTGATCGTTGGCAACCAGCATCGCAGTGGGAACGATGCCCTCATTCAGCATTTGCATGGTTT
GTTGAAAACCGGACATGGCACTCCAGTCGCCTTCCCGTTCCGCTATCGGCTGAATTTGATTGCGAGTGAG
ATATTTATGCCAGCCAGCCAGACGCAGACGCGCCGAGACAGAACTTAATGGGCCCGCTAACAGCGCGATT
TGCTGGTGACCCAATGCGACCAGATGCTCCACGCCCAGTCGCGTACCGTCTTCATGGGAGAAAATAATAC
TGTTGATGGGTGTCTGGTCAGAGACATCAAGAAATAACGCCGGAACATTAGTGCAGGCAGCTTCCACAGC
AATGGCATCCTGGTCATCCAGCGGATAGTTAATGATCAGCCCACTGACGCGTTGCGCGAGAAGATTGTGC
ACCGCCGCTTTACAGGCTTCGACGCCGCTTCGTTCTACCATCGACACCACCACGCTGGCACCCAGTTGAT
CGGCGCGAGATTTAATCGCCGCGACAATTTGCGACGGCGCGTGCAGGGCCAGACTGGAGGTGGCAACGCC
AATCAGCAACGACTGTTTGCCCGCCAGTTGTTGTGCCACGCGGTTGGGAATGTAATTCAGCTCCGCCATC
GCCGCTTCCACTTTTTCCCGCGTTTTCGCAGAAACGTGGCTGGCCTGGTTCACCACGCGGGAAACGGTCT
GATAAGAGACACCGGCATACTCTGCGACATCGTATAACGTTACTGGTTTCACATTCACCACCCTGAATTG
ACTCTCTTCCGGGCGCTATCATGCCATACCGCGAAAGGTTTTGCGCCATTCGATGGTGTCCGGGATCTCG
ACGCTCTCCCTTATGCGACTCCTGCATTAGGAAGCAGCCCAGTAGTAGGTTGAGGCCGTTGAGCACCGCC
GCCGCAAGGAATGGTGCATGCAAGGAGATGGCGCCCAACAGTCCCCCGGCCACGGGGCCTGCCACCATAC
CCACGCCGAAACAAGCGCTCATGAGCCCGAAGTGGCGAGCCCGATCTTCCCCATCGGTGATGTCGGCGAT
ATAGGCGCCAGCAACCGCACCTGTGGCGCCGGTGATGCCGGCCACGATGCGTCCGGCGTAGAGGATCGAG
ATCTCGATCCCGCGAAAT
Features (pLannotate 1.2.2; 20 found; start..end, strand, type, name):
      1..19      +  promoter       T7 promoter: promoter for bacteriophage T7 RNA polymerase
     20..44      +  protein_bind   lac operator: The lac repressor binds to the lac operator to inhibit transcription in E. coli. This inhibition can be relieved by adding lactose or isopropyl-β-D-thiogalactopyranoside (IPTG). lac repressor encoded by lacI
     59..81      +  RBS            RBS: efficient ribosome binding site from bacteriophage T7 gene 10 (Olins and Rangwala, 1989)
    100..116     +  CDS            capTEV™ (fragment): composite tag for in vivo biotinylation, TEV protease cleavage, and 6xHis tagging
    127..1506    +  CDS            ODC1: DCOR_HUMAN - Experimental evidence at protein level: Swiss-Prot protein existence level 1. Catalyzes the first and rate-limiting step of polyamine biosynthesis that converts ornithine into putrescine, which is the precursor for the polyamines, spermidine and spermine. Polyamines are essential for cell proliferation and are implicated in cellular processes, ranging from DNA replication to apoptosis. From Homo sapiens (Human).
   1550..1567    +  CDS            9xHis (fragment): 9xHis affinity tag
   1577..1626    +  CDS            SET1 (fragment): solubility-enhancement tag derived from T7 phage gene 10B
   1634..1681    +  terminator     T7 terminator: transcription terminator for bacteriophage T7 RNA polymerase
   1718..2146    +  rep_origin     f1 ori (sequence partly withheld): f1 bacteriophage origin of replication; arrow indicates direction of (+) strand synthesis
   2199..2256    +  promoter       AmpR promoter (fragment): bla
   2265..3080    -  CDS            KanR: aminoglycoside phosphotransferase; aph(3')-Ia; confers resistance to kanamycin in bacteria or G418 (Geneticin®) in eukaryotes
   3202..3790    +  rep_origin     ori: high-copy-number ColE1/pMB1/pBR322/pUC origin of replication
   3976..4115    -  misc_feature   bom: basis of mobility region from pBR322
   4217..4408    -  CDS            rop: Rop protein, which maintains plasmids at low copy number; rop
   4425..4805    +  CDS            YPB1_ECOLX: Protein predicted: Swiss-Prot protein existence level 4. From Escherichia coli.
   4877..5168    -  CDS            TcR (fragment): tetracycline efflux protein; tet; confers resistance to tetracycline
   5183..5204    -  protein_bind   CAP binding site: CAP binding activates transcription in the presence of cAMP. E. coli catabolite activator protein
   5217..6299    -  CDS            lacI: lac repressor; lacI; The lac repressor binds to the lac operator to inhibit transcription in E. coli. This inhibition can be relieved by adding lactose or isopropyl-β-D-thiogalactopyranoside (IPTG).
   6300..6377    -  promoter       lacI promoter: lacI
   6385..6664    -  CDS            TcR (fragment): tetracycline efflux protein; tet; confers resistance to tetracycline
