[The description below was written by a language model from this plasmid's Addgene catalogue record and pLannotate feature annotations shown in this document.]
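Description:
pET28a-His6-ODC-Ctag is a bacterial expression plasmid built on the Novagen pET-28a backbone and carrying a truncated human ornithine decarboxylase (ODC1) coding sequence, inserted by Gibson cloning. It is about 6.7 kb in total. It replicates in E. coli from a ColE1/pMB1-type origin, with the pBR322-derived bom and rop regions also annotated (the catalogue lists it as high copy), and it is selected with kanamycin through the aph(3')-Ia KanR gene. An f1 phage origin is also present. Short fragments annotated as tetracycline-resistance sequence and an AmpR promoter appear to be backbone remnants rather than functional markers.

Expression is driven by the T7 promoter with an adjacent lac operator, followed by the phage T7 gene 10 ribosome binding site and closed by the T7 terminator. The plasmid-encoded lacI repressor keeps the cassette off until IPTG is added, in a host that supplies T7 RNA polymerase. According to the catalogue, the ODC open reading frame carries an N-terminal His6 tag from the backbone and a C-terminal C-tag on the insert. The feature table marks a short histidine-tag-like fragment just upstream of ODC1, consistent with the His6 tag. The C-tag itself is not annotated. A further His-tag fragment lies downstream of the insert, and the record does not show whether it is translated; it may simply be the backbone's C-terminal His sequence lying beyond the stop codon.

The stated purpose is to produce truncated ODC in bacteria for binding to ornithine decarboxylase antizyme. The associated work concerns inducible covalent targeting of endogenous proteins.
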