Addgene plasmid #163614: pET28a-His6-ODC-Ctag
Purpose: Expresses truncated human Ornithine Decarboxylase in bacterial cells for binding to Ornithine Decarboxylase Antizyme.
Depositing lab: Mark Howarth. Depositing organization: University of Oxford. Publication: NeissLock provides an inducible protein anhydride for covalent targeting of endogenous proteins. Scheu AHA, Lim SYT, Metzner FJ, Mohammed S, Howarth M. Nat Commun. 2021 Jan 29;12(1):717. doi: 10.1038/s41467-021-20963-5. PubMed 33514717.
Backbone
  Vector backbone: pET-28a
  Backbone manufacturer: Novagen
  Backbone size w/o insert (bp): 5246
  Total vector size (bp): 6689
  Vector type: Bacterial Expression
Growth in bacteria
  Bacterial resistance: Kanamycin, 50 μg/mL
  Growth temperature: 37°C
  Growth strain: DH5alpha
  Copy number: High Copy
Gene/Insert
  Gene/Insert name: ODC
  Species: H. sapiens (human)
  Insert size (bp): 1443
  Entrez Gene: ODC1 (a.k.a. NEDBA, NEDBIA, ODC)
  Promoter: T7
  Tag / fusion protein: His6 (N terminal on backbone); C-tag (C terminal on insert)
  Cloning method: Gibson Cloning
  Sequencing primers: 5′ T7F; 3′ T7R
Terms and licenses: Academic/Nonprofit Terms; Industry Terms: Not Available to Industry
How to cite: pET28a-His6-ODC-Ctag was a gift from Mark Howarth (Addgene plasmid # 163614 ; http://n2t.net/addgene:163614 ; RRID:Addgene_163614)
