>Addgene plasmid #163614 | pET28a-His6-ODC-Ctag | depositor partial sequence | sequence record 317034 | ODC (1443bp)
ATGGGCAGCAGCCATCATCATCATCATCACAGCAGCGGCAATAACTTTGGCAATGAGGAATTTGATTGCC
ACTTTCTTGATGAGGGGTTTACGGCAAAAGACATTCTTGACCAAAAAATTAACGAGGTCTCGTCGTCTGA
TGACAAAGATGCCTTCTACGTGGCAGATTTGGGCGATATTCTGAAAAAGCACCTTCGCTGGCTTAAGGCC
TTACCTCGCGTAACCCCTTTCTACGCAGTTAAGTGCAACGACTCTAAGGCTATTGTGAAGACGTTGGCAG
CTACCGGGACAGGGTTTGACTGCGCGAGCAAGACAGAAATCCAACTGGTTCAAAGTTTAGGCGTCCCACC
CGAACGTATTATCTATGCTAATCCGTGTAAGCAGGTCTCGCAGATCAAGTACGCGGCAAACAATGGAGTC
CAAATGATGACATTTGACTCGGAAGTTGAACTTATGAAAGTGGCCCGTGCCCATCCCAAAGCCAAACTGG
TACTTCGCATCGCAACAGATGATTCAAAGGCCGTTTGTCGCCTTTCTGTGAAATTTGGGGCCACGCTTCG
TACTAGTCGCCTGCTGTTGGAACGCGCAAAGGAACTGAATATCGACGTCGTTGGCGTTTCTTTCCACGTC
GGGAGTGGTTGTACAGATCCTGAGACTTTCGTCCAGGCTATCAGCGATGCTCGCTGCGTCTTCGACATGG
GGGCCGAGGTAGGATTTTCTATGTACCTTCTTGATATTGGAGGGGGTTTTCCGGGGTCCGAAGATGTTAA
GTTGAAATTCGAGGAAATCACAGGGGTGATCAATCCTGCGTTAGACAAGTACTTCCCATCAGATTCAGGA
GTACGTATCATCGCAGAGCCCGGACGCTACTATGTGGCGTCTGCGTTCACCCTTGCTGTTAATATCATCG
CCAAAAAAATTGTGTTGAAGGAGCAAACGGGGTCCGACGACGAGGATGAAAGCTCGGAACAGACCTTTAT
GTACTACGTGAACGACGGCGTGTACGGGTCGTTCAATTGCATCTTGTATGACCACGCCCACGTTAAGCCT
CTGTTACAAAAGCGCCCTAAGCCTGATGAGAAATACTACTCATCATCAATTTGGGGGCCGACTTGCGATG
GCTTGGATCGCATCGTTGAGCGTTGCGATCTGCCCGAAATGCATGTCGGTGATTGGATGCTTTTCGAGAA
CATGGGCGCCTATACGGTTGCAGCTGCGTCCACGTTTAATGGTTTTCAACGCCCGACCATTTATTACGTT
ATGAGCGGACCAGCGTGGCAATTAATGCAACAGTTCCAGAATCCAGATTTCCCTCCTGAGGTGGAGGAGC
AAGACGCTAGCACACTTCCCGTTTCTTGCGCTTGGGAAAGTGGGATGAAACGCCACCGCGCTGCATGTGC
TTCCGCTTCTATTAACGTAGGGAGCGGTGAGCCAGAGGCTTAA
